>Addgene plasmid #200075 | pHygRR2 | addgene full sequence | sequence record 393489 | Addgene NGS Result
CTAGGCCCAGTTGTCCTCGAACAGGTCTAAAAATTGCGGTCATAAACTGAAACGTAACATATGATAAGGT
ATTTTGTGTGCGGTTTTTTCTATGATGTTTCAAAAAAATTTATCAGAAGTAAAAAACATAAGAAGTGTAC
ACAGAACATTGTGTAGATTTTGGGATAGAATTATTATTAATGGGGGGAGGGAGCACAATTTTTTTCGACT
TTTTATTACGAATTAATTCTATTTTTGAATCTACACAATTTCATTGTTAGAGGTGACTTAAAAGAAGCTA
AAAAACAAAGAAATTAAGAGAAGTTTTTTGATAATAACAAAAATAGGGGGTGGGAGCACAGGGAGAAAGA
GCATGTAGGGATGTTGAAGAGTAATTGGACCCACTTTGTACAAGAAAGCTGGGTCTATTCCTTTGCCCTC
GGACGAGTGCTGGGGCGTCGGTTTCCACTATCGGCGAGTACTTCTACACAGCCATCGGTCCAGACGGCCG
CGCTTCTGCGGGCGATTTGTGTACGCCCGACAGTCCCGGCTCCGGATCGGACGATTGCGTCGCATCGACC
CTGCGCCCAAGCTGCATCATCGAAATTGCCGTCAACCAAGCTCTGATAGAGTTGGTCAAGACCAATGCGG
AGCATATACGCCCGGAGCCGCGGCGATCCTGCAAGCTCCGGATGCCTCCGCTCGAAGTAGCGCGTCTGCT
GCTCCATACAAGCCAACCACGGCCTCCAGAAGAAGATGTTGGCGACCTCGTATTGGGAATCCCCGAACAT
CGCCTCGCTCCAGTCAATGACCGCTGTTATGCGGCCATTGTCCGTCAGGACATTGTTGGAGCCGAAATCC
GCGTGCACGAGGTGCCGGACTTCGGGGCAGTCCTCGGCCCAAAGCATCAGCTCATCGAGAGCCTGCGCGA
CGGACGCACTGACGGTGTCGTCCATCACAGTTTGCCAGTGATACACATGGGGATCAGCAATCGCGCATAT
GAAATCACGCCATGTAGTGTATTGACCGATTCCTTGCGGTCCGAATGGGCCGAACCCGCTCGTCTGGCTA
AGATCGGCCGCAGCGATCGCATCCATGGCCTCCGCGACCGGCTGCAGAACAGCGGGCAGTTCGGTTTCAG
GCAGGTCTTGCAACGTGACACCCTGTGCACGGCGGGAGATGCAATAGGTCAGGCTCTCGCTGAATTCCCC
AATGTCAAGCACTTCCGGAATCGGGAGCGCGGCCGATGCAAAGTGCCGATAAACATAACGATCTTTGTAG
AAACCATCGGCGCAGCTATTTACCCGCAGGACATATCCACGCCCTCCTACATCGAAGCTGAAAGCACGAG
ATTCTTCGCCCTCCGAGAGCTGCATCAGGTCGGAGACGCTGTCGAACTTTTCGATCAGAAACTTCTCGAC
AGACGTCGCGGTGAGTTCAGGCTTTTTCATGGAGCCTGCTTTTTTGTACAAACTTGCGGCACCGCCTGAC
ATATTACCTTAAAATTCAAAAATTAATTTCAGATCAGTCATAACCAAGAAAACAAAATAAACGTTAGGAC
AGAAAATTCAAATTAATTAAAAATTATGCTGAATAAGAAAATTACATGCAAAGCCTTATTTTCCTCATAG
AAACAGTTGAATAACATATTTTTTAATTGAAAACATAGCAAAATTCGTGGTAAAATTTGTCAAAACCTTG
GAAAAAATCGAAAAAAGAACATTTCCCGATGCATTTTCCTATTTCTCGTTGCCGACAACGTATAAACGTT
GAATACTCAGTCAACGAATTTGGCTGCTGGCTTGGACTCTCGCACGGAAGAGACGCGTGTGTAGATTTAC
GACGAAAGCAAAAATGATCCCGCTTTCCAGTCGGGAAACCTGTCGTGCCAGCTGCATTAATGAATCGGCC
AACGCGCGGGGAGAGGCGGTTTGCGTATTGGGCGAATTCCGCTTCCTCGCTCACTGACTCGCTGCGCTCG
GTCGTTCGGCTGCGGCGAGCGGTATCAGCTCACTCAAAGGCGGTAATACGGTTATCCACAGAATCAGGGG
ATAACGCAGGAAAGAACATGTGAGCAAAAGGCCAGCAAAAGGCCAGGAACCGTAAAAAGGCCGCGTTGCT
GGCGTTTTTCCATAGGCTCCGCCCCCCTGACGAGCATCACAAAAATCGACGCTCAAGTCAGAGGTGGCGA
AACCCGACAGGACTATAAAGATACCAGGCGTTTCCCCCTGGAAGCTCCCTCGTGCGCTCTCCTGTTCCGA
CCCTGCCGCTTACCGGATACCTGTCCGCCTTTCTCCCTTCGGGAAGCGTGGCGCTTTCTCATAGCTCACG
CTGTAGGTATCTCAGTTCGGTGTAGGTCGTTCGCTCCAAGCTGGGCTGTGTGCACGAACCCCCCATTCAG
CCCGACCGCTGCGCCTTATCCGGTAACTATCGTCTTGAGTCCAACCCGGTAAGACACGACTTATCGCCAC
TGGCAGCAGCCACTGGTAACAGGATTAGCAGAGCGAGGTATGTAGGCGGTGCTACAGAGTTCTTGAAGTG
GTGGCCTAACTACGGCTACACTAGAAGAACAGTATTTGGTATCTGCGCTCTGCTGAAGCCAGTTACCTTC
GGAAAAAGAGTTGGTAGCTCTTGATCCGGCAAACAAACCACCGCTGGTAGCGGTGGTTTTTTTGTTTGCA
AGCAGCAGATTACGCGCAGAAAAAAAGGATCTCAAGAAGATCCTTTGATCTTTTCTACGGGGTCTGACGC
TCAGTGGAACGAAAACTCACGTTAAGGGATTTTGGTCATGAGATTATCAAAAAGGATCTTCACCTAGATC
CTTTTAAATTAAAAATGAAGTTTTAAATCAATCTAAAGTATATATGAGTAAACTTGGTCTGACAGTTACC
AATGCTTAATCAGTGAGGCACCTATCTCAGCGATCTGTCTATTTCGTTCATCCATAGTTGCCTGACTCCC
CGTCGTGTAGATAACTACGATACGGGAGGGCTTACCATCTGGCCCCAGTGCTGCAATGATACCGCGAGAT
CCACGCTCACCGGCTCCAGATTTATCAGCAATAAACCAGCCAGCCGGAAGGGCCGAGCGCAGAAGTGGTC
CTGCAACTTTATCCGCCTCCATCCAGTCTATTAATTGTTGCCGGGAAGCTAGAGTAAGTAGTTCGCCAGT
TAATAGTTTGCGCAACGTTGTTGCCATTGCTACAGGCATCGTGGTGTCACGCTCGTCGTTTGGTATGGCT
TCATTCAGCTCCGGTTCCCAACGATCAAGGCGAGTTACATGATCCCCCATGTTGTGCAAAAAAGCGGTTA
GCTCCTTCGGTCCTCCGATCGTTGTCAGAAGTAAGTTGGCCGCAGTGTTATCACTCATGGTTATGGCAGC
ACTGCATAATTCTCTTACTGTCATGCCATCCGTAAGATGCTTTTCTGTGACTGGTGAGTACTCAACCAAG
TCATTCTGAGAATAGTGTATGCGGCGACCGAGTTGCTCTTGCCCGGCGTCAATACGGGATAATACCGCGC
CACATAGCAGAACTTTAAAAGTGCTCATCATTGGAAAACGTTCTTCGGGGCGAAAACTCTCAAGGATCTT
ACCGCTGTTGAGATCCAGTTCGATGTAACCCACTCGTGCACCCAACTGATCTTCAGCATCTTTTACTTTC
ACCAGCGTTTCTGGGTGAGCAAAAACAGGAAGGCAAAATGCCGCAAAAAAGGGAATAAGGGCGACACGGA
AATGTTGAATACTCATACTCTTCCTTTTTCAATATTATTGAAGCATTTATCAGGGTTATTGTCTCATGAG
CGGATACATATTTGAATGTATTTAGAAAAATAAACAAATAGGGGTTCCGCGCACATTTCCCCGAAAAGTG
CCACCTAAATTGTAAGCGTTAATATTTTGTTAAAATTCGCGTTAAATTTTTGTTAAATCAGCTCATTTTT
TAACCAATAGGCCGAAATCGGCAAAATCCCTTATAAATCAAAAGAATAGACCGAGATAGGGT
[37 nt withheld, positions 3983-4019]
AAAGAACGTGGACTCCAACGTCAAAGG
[49 nt withheld, positions 4047-4095]
T
[91 nt withheld, positions 4097-4187]
G
[124 nt withheld, positions 4189-4312]
CGTCGGAGCTCATAACTTCGTATAGCATACATTATACGAAGTTATGCGGCCGCTCTAGAACTAGTGGCGA
AGAGCCTGCAGGTAACCACGCGTTGCATGCTCTTCGGTACCCGGGAAGTTCCTATACTATTTGAAGAATA
GGAACTTCTGCAGGAATTCGATATCGGTGAAGTTCCTATTCTCTAGAAAGTATAGGAACTTCAAAATGGG
ATCTATGGTAAGTAAAGGAGAGGCTGTCATTAAAGAGTTCATGCGTTTCAAGGTAAGTTTTCTTGAGACC
TTTACTAACTAACTAGGTCTCATAGATTTTCAGGTTCACATGGAAGGATCTATGAACGGACACGAATTCG
AAATCGAAGGAGAAGGAGAAGGACGCCCATACGAGGGAACTCAAACTGCTAAGCTTAAGGTTACTAAAGG
AGGACCACTTCCATTCTCTTGGGATATCCTTTCTCCACAGTTCATGTACGGATCTCGCGCTTTCACCAAG
CACCCAGCTGATATCCCAGATTACTACAAGCAGTCTTTCCCAGAAGGATTCAAATGGGAGCGCGTTATGA
ACTTCGAAGATGGTGGAGCTGTTACCGTTACCCAAGATACCTCCCTTGAGGATGGAACCCTTATCTACAA
GGTAAGTTATGTAGAGACCTTAATACTCAACTATGGTCTCAAACATTTTCAGGTTAAGCTTCGCGGAACT
AATTTCCCACCAGATGGACCAGTTATGCAGAAGAAGACAATGGGATGGGAAGCTTCTACCGAGCGCCTTT
ACCCAGAGGATGGAGTCCTTAAGGGAGATATTAAGATGGCTCTTAGACTTAAGGATGGAGGACGTTACCT
TGCTGATTTCAAGACTACTTACAAGGCTAAGAAGCCAGTGCAGATGCCAGGAGCTTACAACGTTGATCGT
AAGCTTGATATCACCTCTCACAACGAGGATTACACCGTTGTCGAGCAATACGAGCGCTCAGAGGGACGCC
ACTCTACCGGAGGAATGGATGAGCTTTACAAGGGATCCGGAGCTACCAACTTCTCCCTTCTCAAGCAGGC
TGGAGACGTTGAGGAGAACCCAGGACCCATGGGTATGGTTTCCAAGGGAGAGGCCGTCATCAAGGAGTTC
ATGCGTTTCAAGGTCCACATGGAGGGATCCATGAACGGACACGAGTTCGAGATCGAGGGAGAGGGAGAGG
GACGTCCATACGAGGGAACCCAAACCGCCAAGCTCAAGGTCACCAAGGTAAGTTTAAACATATATATACT
AACTAACCCTGATTATTTAAATTTTCAGGGAGGACCACTCCCATTCTCCTGGGACATCCTCTCCCCACAA
TTCATGTACGGATCCCGTGCCTTCACCAAGCACCCAGCCGACATCCCAGACTACTACAAGCAATCCTTCC
CAGAGGGATTCAAGTGGGAGCGTGTCATGAACTTCGAGGACGGAGGAGCCGTCACCGTCACCCAAGACAC
CTCCCTCGAGGACGGAACCCTCATCTACAAGGTAAGTTTAAACAGTTCGGTACTAACTAACCATACATAT
TTAAATTTTCAGGTCAAGCTCCGTGGAACCAACTTCCCACCAGACGGACCAGTCATGCAAAAGAAGACCA
TGGGATGGGAGGCCTCCACCGAGCGTCTCTACCCAGAGGACGGAGTCCTCAAGGGAGACATCAAGATGGC
CCTCCGTCTCAAGGACGGAGGACGTTACCTCGCCGACTTCAAGGTAAGTTTAAACATGATTTTACTAACT
AACTAATCTGATTTAAATTTTCAGACCACCTACAAGGCCAAGAAGCCAGTCCAAATGCCAGGAGCCTACA
ACGTCGACCGTAAGCTCGACATCACCTCCCACAACGAGGACTACACCGTCGTCGAGCAATACGAGCGTTC
CGAGGGACGTCACTCCACCGGAGGAATGGACGAGCTCTACAAGACGTAAATGCAAAATCCTTTCAAGCAT
TCCCTTCTTCTCTATCACTCTTCTTTCTTTTTGTCAAAAAATTCTCTCGCTAATTTATTTGCTTTTTTAA
TGTTATTATTTTATGACTTTTTATAGTCACTGAAAAGTTTGCATCTGAGTGAAGTGAATGCTATCAAAAT
GTGATTCTGTCTGATGTACTTTCACAATCTCTCTTCAATTCCATTTTGAAGTGCTTTAAACCCGAAAGGT
TGAGAAAAATGCGAGCGCTCAAATATTTGTATTGTGTTCGTTGAGTGACCCAACAAAAAGAGGAAACTTT
ATTGTGCCGCCAAGAAAAAAGTCTCAC
Features (pLannotate 1.2.2; 15 found; start..end, strand, type, name):
    381..401     +  protein_bind   attB2: mutant version of attB; core recombination site for the Gateway® BP reaction BP Clonase™
    405..1430    -  CDS            HygR: aminoglycoside phosphotransferase from E. coli; aph(4)-Ia; confers resistance to hygromycin
   1436..1456    -  protein_bind   attB1: mutant version of attB; core recombination site for the Gateway® BP reaction BP Clonase™
   1839..1924    -  CDS            lacI (fragment): lac repressor; lacI; The lac repressor binds to the lac operator to inhibit transcription in E. coli. This inhibition can be relieved by adding lactose or isopropyl-β-D-thiogalactopyranoside (IPTG).
   2107..2695    -  rep_origin     ori: high-copy-number ColE1/pMB1/pBR322/pUC origin of replication
   2866..3726    -  CDS            AmpR: β-lactamase; bla; confers resistance to ampicillin, carbenicillin, and related antibiotics
   3727..3831    -  promoter       AmpR promoter: bla
   3884..4312    -  rep_origin     f1 ori (sequence partly withheld): f1 bacteriophage origin of replication; arrow indicates direction of (+) strand synthesis
   4324..4357    +  protein_bind   loxP: Cre-mediated recombination occurs in the 8-bp core sequence (GCATACAT). Cre recombinase
   4358..4379    +  misc_feature   MCS (fragment): pBluescript multiple cloning site
   4460..4477    +  misc_feature   MCS (fragment): pBluescript multiple cloning site
   4481..4514    +  protein_bind   FRT (minimal): supports FLP-mediated excision but not integration (Turan and Bode, 2011) FLP recombinase from the Saccharomyces cerevisiae 2μ plasmid
   4527..5324    +  CDS            mScarlet: mScarlet is a basic (constitutively fluorescent) red fluorescent protein published in 2016, derived from synthetic construct. It has moderate acid sensitivity.
   5418..6215    +  CDS            RFP_DISSP: Experimental evidence at protein level: Swiss-Prot protein existence level 1. Thought to play a role in photoprotection of the coral's resident symbiont microalgae's photosystems from photoinhibition caused by high light levels found near the surface of coral reefs. In deeper water, the fluorescence may be to convert blue light into longer wavelengths more suitable for use in photosynthesis by the microalgal symbionts. From Discosoma sp. (Sea anemone).
   6252..6575    +  terminator     tbb-2 terminator: tbb-2; transcription terminator for the C. elegans tubulin beta-2 gene
