[The description below was written by a language model from this plasmid's Addgene catalogue record and pLannotate feature annotations shown in this document.]
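Description:
pHygRR2 is an empty-backbone integration vector for Caenorhabditis elegans, designed for rapid recombination-mediated cassette exchange (RMCE) to generate single-copy transgenes with drug selection. It derives from pHygG2, with the nls-mNeonGreen marker of that parent replaced by two differently coded versions of mScarlet. In E. coli the roughly 6.6 kb plasmid is maintained at high copy from a ColE1/pUC-type origin and selected with ampicillin through the bla gene and its promoter. An f1 phage origin and a short lacI remnant are also carried over from the cloning backbone.

The worm-relevant portion begins with a loxP site, followed by fragments of a pBluescript-type multiple cloning site where a transgene of interest would be inserted by restriction cloning, then a minimal FRT site. Directly downstream lie two tandem red fluorescent protein reading frames. One is annotated as mScarlet. The other is annotated as a Discosoma RFP homologue and presumably corresponds to the second, recoded mScarlet copy. They are followed by the tbb-2 terminator. No promoter is annotated upstream of the mScarlet pair, so the record does not state how the marker is expressed. A hygromycin phosphotransferase gene, flanked by attB1 and attB2 Gateway scars, provides selection of integrants in worms, though its promoter and 3' regulatory sequences are likewise not annotated. The loxP and FRT sites are targets for Cre and FLP recombinases, consistent with exchange into a genomic landing site, whose details are not given in the record. The double mScarlet signal serves as a visible red marker of the integration.
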