Addgene plasmid #200075: pHygRR2
Purpose: (Empty Backbone) hygR selection mScarlet 2X marked rapid RMCE integration vector
Depositing lab: Michael Nonet. Depositing organization: Washington University in Saint Louis. Publication: Rapid generation of C. elegans single-copy transgenes combining RMCE and drug selection. Nonet ML. Genetics. 2023 Apr 20:iyad072. doi: 10.1093/genetics/iyad072. PubMed 37079426.
Backbone
  Vector backbone: pHygG2
  Modifications to backbone: two distinct coding versions of mScarlet replace nls-mNG.
  Vector type: Worm Expression ; Recombination Mediated Cassette Exchange
  Selectable markers: Hygromycin
Growth in bacteria
  Bacterial resistance: Ampicillin, 100 μg/mL
  Growth temperature: 37°C
  Growth strain: DH5alpha
  Copy number: High Copy
Gene/Insert
  Cloning method: Restriction Enzyme
Terms and licenses: Academic/Nonprofit Terms; Industry Terms: Not Available to Industry
How to cite: pHygRR2 was a gift from Michael Nonet (Addgene plasmid # 200075 ; http://n2t.net/addgene:200075 ; RRID:Addgene_200075)
